Addgene plasmid #68046: pEft-3::Cerulean-Venus::Tomm-7
Purpose: Ubiquitously expressed mitochondrial Tomm-7 tagged wtih oxCerulean-oxVenus (dFP, or double fluorescent protein) for monitoring mitophagy.
Depositing lab: Dana Miller. Depositing organization: University of Washington. Publication: Tissue-specific autophagy responses to aging and stress in C. elegans. Chapin HA, Okada M, Merz AJ, Miller DL. Aging (Albany NY). 2015 Jun 30. 100765 PubMed 26142908.
Backbone
  Vector backbone: pCFJ150
  Backbone manufacturer: Erik Jorgensen
  Vector type: Worm Expression
Growth in bacteria
  Bacterial resistance: Ampicillin, 100 μg/mL
  Growth temperature: 37°C
  Growth strain: DH5alpha
  Copy number: High Copy
Gene/Insert
  Gene/Insert name: pEft-3::Cerulean-Venus::Tomm-7
Terms and licenses: Academic/Nonprofit Terms; Industry Terms: Not Available to Industry
How to cite: pEft-3::Cerulean-Venus::Tomm-7 was a gift from Dana Miller (Addgene plasmid # 68046 ; http://n2t.net/addgene:68046 ; RRID:Addgene_68046)
