[The description below was written by a language model from this plasmid's Addgene catalogue record and pLannotate feature annotations shown in this document.]
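Description:
pEft-3::Cerulean-Venus::Tomm-7 is a 10,278-nt C. elegans expression plasmid built on the pCFJ150 backbone. It is maintained in E. coli at high copy through a ColE1/pUC-type origin and selected with ampicillin via the bla gene. The backbone also carries an unc-119 coding region, the usual worm marker that rescues unc-119 mutants so transgenic animals can be identified. Annotated fragments of C. elegans genomic sequence beside it probably belong to the backbone's flanking genomic arms, but the record does not describe them or state how the transgene is delivered.

The payload sits between Gateway attB4 and attB3 sites, and the attB4, attB1, attB2, attB3 order points to assembly by three-fragment Gateway recombination. The first slot holds the eft-3 promoter from the worm elongation factor 1α gene, which drives broad, ubiquitous expression. The middle slot encodes a tandem "double fluorescent protein" (dFP): a Cerulean variant annotated as moxCerulean3 (oxCerulean in the catalogue) followed by oxVenus. Both are Aequorea-derived fluorescent proteins. The third slot contains Tomm-7, a small subunit of the mitochondrial outer-membrane TOM translocase complex, placed downstream of the fluorescent proteins so that the dFP is anchored to mitochondria. The annotation tool matched this segment to a fragment of human TOMM7 by similarity, and the record does not state the species of origin. No 3' UTR is annotated in the roughly 400 nt between Tomm-7 and attB3.

The stated purpose is monitoring mitophagy across worm tissues, in a study of tissue-specific autophagy responses to aging and stress. The record does not explain how the dFP signal is read out.
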