Features (pLannotate 1.2.2; 19 found; start..end, strand, type, name):
      7..142     +  CDS            lacZα (fragment): LacZα fragment of β-galactosidase; lacZ fragment
    148..247     -  misc_feature   bom (fragment): basis of mobility region from pBR322
    349..384     -  CDS            rop (fragment): Rop protein, which maintains plasmids at low copy number; rop
    479..583     +  promoter       AmpR promoter: bla
    584..1444    +  CDS            AmpR: β-lactamase; bla; confers resistance to ampicillin, carbenicillin, and related antibiotics
   1615..2203    +  rep_origin     ori: high-copy-number ColE1/pMB1/pBR322/pUC origin of replication
   2968..2984    -  CDS            M13 gene XI (fragment): pXI; XI; phage assembly
   3462..3677    -  CDS            GSLG1_CAEEL (fragment): Experimental evidence at protein level: Swiss-Prot protein existence level 1. From Caenorhabditis elegans.
   4551..4568    -  misc_feature   P element 5' end (fragment): No description available
   4679..5521    +  CDS            unc-119: UN119_CAEEL - Experimental evidence at protein level: Swiss-Prot protein existence level 1. Myristoyl-binding protein that acts as a cargo adapter: specifically binds the myristoyl moiety of a subset of N-terminally myristoylated proteins and is required for their localization. Plays a key role in ciliary membrane localization of proteins. Required for the establishment or function of the nervous system. From Caenorhabditis elegans.
   5916..5936    +  protein_bind   attB4: mutant version of attB; core recombination site for the Gateway® BP reaction BP Clonase™
   5937..6536    +  promoter       eft-3 promoter: eft-3; promoter for the C. elegans elongation factor 1α gene (Mitrovich and Anderson, 2000)
   6545..6569    +  protein_bind   attB1: mutant version of attB; recombination site for the Gateway® BP reaction BP Clonase™
   6572..7390    +  CDS            moxCerulean3: moxCerulean3 is a basic (constitutively fluorescent) cyan fluorescent protein published in 2015, derived from Aequorea victoria.
   7454..8170    +  CDS            oxVenus: oxVenus is a basic (constitutively fluorescent) green/yellow fluorescent protein published in 2015, derived from Aequorea victoria.
   8175..8195    -  protein_bind   attB2: mutant version of attB; core recombination site for the Gateway® BP reaction BP Clonase™
   8201..8326    +  CDS            TOMM7 (fragment): TOM7_HUMAN - Also known as TOM7, TOMM07. Experimental evidence at protein level: Swiss-Prot protein existence level 1. Required for assembly and stability of the TOM complex. Positive regulator of PRKN translocation to damaged mitochondria. Acts probably by stabilizing PINK1 on the outer membrane of depolarized mitochondria. From Homo sapiens (Human).
   8746..8766    -  protein_bind   attB3: mutant version of attB; core recombination site for the Gateway® BP reaction BP Clonase™
   8770..8791    +  CDS            lacZα (fragment): LacZα fragment of β-galactosidase; lacZ fragment
>Addgene plasmid #68046 | pEft-3::Cerulean-Venus::Tomm-7 | depositor full sequence | sequence record 122817 | pEft-3::Cerulean-Venus::Tomm-7 sequence 10278 bps
CACGTGACGTCGTGACTGGGAAAACCCTGGCGTTACCCAACTTAATCGCCTTGCAGCACATCCCCCTTTC
GCCAGCTGGCGTAATAGCGAAGAGGCCCGCACCGATCGCCCTTCCCAACAGTTGCGCAGCCTGAATGGCG
AATGGCGCCTGATGCGGTATTTTCTCCTTACGCATCTGTGCGGTATTTCACACCGCATATGGTGCACTCT
CAGTACAATCTGCTCTGATGCCGCATAGTTAAGCCAGCCCCGACACCCGCCAACACCCGCTGACGCGCCC
TGACGGGCTTGTCTGCTCCCGGCATCCGCTTACAGACAAGCTGTGACCGTCTCCGGGAGCTGCATGTGTC
AGAGGTTTTCACCGTCATCACCGAAACGCGCGAGACGAAAGGGCCTCGTGATACGCCTATTTTTATAGGT
TAATGTCATGATAATAATGGTTTCTTAGACGTCAGGTGGCACTTTTCGGGGAAATGTGCGCGGAACCCCT
ATTTGTTTATTTTTCTAAATACATTCAAATATGTATCCGCTCATGAGACAATAACCCTGATAAATGCTTC
AATAATATTGAAAAAGGAAGAGTATGAGTATTCAACATTTCCGTGTCGCCCTTATTCCCTTTTTTGCGGC
ATTTTGCCTTCCTGTTTTTGCTCACCCAGAAACGCTGGTGAAAGTAAAAGATGCTGAAGATCAGTTGGGT
GCACGAGTGGGTTACATCGAACTGGATCTCAACAGCGGTAAGATCCTTGAGAGTTTTCGCCCCGAAGAAC
GTTTTCCAATGATGAGCACTTTTAAAGTTCTGCTATGTGGCGCGGTATTATCCCGTATTGACGCCGGGCA
AGAGCAACTCGGTCGCCGCATACACTATTCTCAGAATGACTTGGTTGAGTACTCACCAGTCACAGAAAAG
CATCTTACGGATGGCATGACAGTAAGAGAATTATGCAGTGCTGCCATAACCATGAGTGATAACACTGCGG
CCAACTTACTTCTGACAACGATCGGAGGACCGAAGGAGCTAACCGCTTTTTTGCACAACATGGGGGATCA
TGTAACTCGCCTTGATCGTTGGGAACCGGAGCTGAATGAAGCCATACCAAACGACGAGCGTGACACCACG
ATGCCTGTAGCAATGGCAACAACGTTGCGCAAACTATTAACTGGCGAACTACTTACTCTAGCTTCCCGGC
AACAATTAATAGACTGGATGGAGGCGGATAAAGTTGCAGGACCACTTCTGCGCTCGGCCCTTCCGGCTGG
CTGGTTTATTGCTGATAAATCTGGAGCCGGTGAGCGTGGGTCTCGCGGTATCATTGCAGCACTGGGGCCA
GATGGTAAGCCCTCCCGTATCGTAGTTATCTACACGACGGGGAGTCAGGCAACTATGGATGAACGAAATA
GACAGATCGCTGAGATAGGTGCCTCACTGATTAAGCATTGGTAACTGTCAGACCAAGTTTACTCATATAT
ACTTTAGATTGATTTAAAACTTCATTTTTAATTTAAAAGGATCTAGGTGAAGATCCTTTTTGATAATCTC
ATGACCAAAATCCCTTAACGTGAGTTTTCGTTCCACTGAGCGTCAGACCCCGTAGAAAAGATCAAAGGAT
CTTCTTGAGATCCTTTTTTTCTGCGCGTAATCTGCTGCTTGCAAACAAAAAAACCACCGCTACCAGCGGT
GGTTTGTTTGCCGGATCAAGAGCTACCAACTCTTTTTCCGAAGGTAACTGGCTTCAGCAGAGCGCAGATA
CCAAATACTGTCCTTCTAGTGTAGCCGTAGTTAGGCCACCACTTCAAGAACTCTGTAGCACCGCCTACAT
ACCTCGCTCTGCTAATCCTGTTACCAGTGGCTGCTGCCAGTGGCGATAAGTCGTGTCTTACCGGGTTGGA
CTCAAGACGATAGTTACCGGATAAGGCGCAGCGGTCGGGCTGAACGGGGGGTTCGTGCACACAGCCCAGC
TTGGAGCGAACGACCTACACCGAACTGAGATACCTACAGCGTGAGCTATGAGAAAGCGCCACGCTTCCCG
AAGGGAGAAAGGCGGACAGGTATCCGGTAAGCGGCAGGGTCGGAACAGGAGAGCGCACGAGGGAGCTTCC
AGGGGGAAACGCCTGGTATCTTTATAGTCCTGTCGGGTTTCGCCACCTCTGACTTGAGCGTCGATTTTTG
TGATGCTCGTCAGGGGGGCGGAGCCTATGGAAAAACGCCAGCAACGCGGCCTTTTTACGGTTCCTGGTCT
TTTGCTGGCCTTTTGCTCACATGTTCTTTCCTGCGTTATCCCCTGATTCTGTGGATAACCGTATTACCGC
CTTTGAGTGAGCTGATACCAGCGGATAACAATTTCACAGGGCCCTGTCGGATTATGGGCTCTTCTTTTAT
CCTCTACTTTCTTTCTAGAAAATGCAAATGTTGAGTCAGAAATTGCTGAATGGAGTACAACTGCAATGGG
TTTAGCTTATGTTTCTGGAACAATTACTGGTGGAATTGTGATTGAAAAGTAAGGTTATATTTCATTTCAA
TAAATGTTACCACAGTATAACAAAAACAAGTTACATTGTTCAGAGTATGTCTGAATGTATTATTATTATT
GTATTTGTGCATCAGTACTGTAGTTGTACTGAAGAAGGGTTTAAAATAATCTCAACGTTTTTAAGACGAG
TTAGTGAGAATACGGTCGCAGTTAGGATGTTTGGACATAGTTTTATTAGATAATCGTGAACTAACTCACT
ATAAAAACCCGCTAACTCATTGAATAAGATAGTTTTAAACGTTCAAAATTTGAAGACAAAATTGTATGAA
TAAGTTTACAGAGTTGGTCGACGCAAGCTTCTCCTTCTCTTCACATTTCTCAATAATTTAGCTCTAATTG
CATTCGTATTCTTCGCAAAAATACGTATTCTGATTGACCCGATGAAATACGGATGCCTAGTTGCATTGAT
CATCTACGGTTATACTTATGGGTGAGGTTTTTCAAATATATTTTGATTTAATCGAATAATGAAATTTCAG
AACTGGAGTTGGTCCAATTTCGTGGTTTATATCCTCTGAACTGGTACCTCAAAAACATCGTAGTATTGCT
CAATCTGTGGCATATTCAATGAATACTGTAATGGTGGTTATCAGTACATTTACAGTATTACCTCTATATT
CCGTTATTGGTAGTTATGCTTTCCTTATTCTATATTCAATTCCTTCATTTATAAGTATGCTTATATTATT
TCGCTACTTACCGGAAACCAAAGGACGAGAGATTCATGATATTGTGAATGAACTTAAAAAAAAATGAAAA
CCTTTGAAAACGTTCATACGGCCGAAATTTTACTTGATCGAGCCAATTGAACTTTTGTTAAGACTTACAG
AAAAGTGAGAGATTTTGTTACAAAAAAGTGAGAAAAAAGCGAAAATGAACAGGAAAAAGAAGAAAAATAC
ACCCGAAGTATCATATAAAAATTAAAAAGATTGTTTGACCTGGCGGAACTTTTTTGCAAAAACTCTGAAT
ATCCATGGCACATGCTTCGTGCAAAACAGGATCCAAATGAATATCAACAAGAGATTCTTGAAGACGACGA
GCCACTTGCTCAGAGCATTGCTTATCTCGAATGAGACCCTTGTTAAAATCATTTTTCAAACATTATATGA
CATTGTCGAAATGTCCTCCTGATTCCATGATGGTAGCAAACTCACTTCGTCTTTGAGCCAATTTATCCAA
GTCCTTGTAAAAAGTATTCGAAAATTGTTAACGGATAAAATGTTTATTATAATATCAAAAACAATTTGTC
AGTTGACCACTTTTTGATATATTTGACAGAAACCGGGATGAATTGGCTCAAAGTTAGGGCGCCCTTCTAT
TACAGGGTTTCTGATAACAAACCGGTTATTAACTCCCAACAAGGGATGATTTCAATTCATCATGCTCAAA
TTGACCCAAATTAAGTTACATGACAAATTCATCGCCCTTTTCAACTCTTCTTGGCTCATCATCTGTTATT
CTGTTCCTATTCTGTCTGCACCCTATACCCCTTTGCATACTCTCTCGTCATTCCTTTCTTGGATAGTGTC
TTCTTCTCCCCAGCTCTGCTACTTCTATGACTTGCGCCCGCTGCTTTTCCGCTCGTTCCTCTCCTCTCTG
ACGTCTTCTTCTGCTTCTTTTCTCCTTCCTTTTTCCCTTCTCAATCTTCCTCTTTTTCCCATTTCTGTCA
ATCATTCGAAGAAGAAGAAGAAGAAGACCCTCATTCATTTCATTTTTTTTTCTGTCGGTGTGTGCTGCTC
GGTTAAGAGTGAGCTCTCTATTCCACGTCTTCTTCTTTTTCTTCTTCGATTCGAATCAATCACTCCACCA
AAACGCATTCGTTTTTGGGATTCACCCCGCGGTTCGCAACAGGTTTCTTTTTCAAATTATTAGCGTTATA
AATAGAAAAATGGTGGAGTTTCAATAAAAATGATAATTTACAAAGTGTATTTTGATTACATGTACTCAAA
AAGGTTGAAATTTTTCATACCAGTTTTCCGGAAATCCATCTGATATCATTATCGTATTTTTCTTTTTAAA
AATGTTTTCAAAAAAAAACAAAATATAGCTGGTTATTTGGCACCCTCTAATTACCATTTTCCTGTCACAC
CACACTCTTTTCCTTCTTCCACTTCTTTCCGTTTTCAGCCGCTTCCAACCAAACCGATATGAAAGCCGAG
CAACAACAATCGATTCCACCCGGCTCGGCGACCTTCCCGTCGCAGGTGAGACTCAGAAAACTAGAGAAAC
CGCTCAACTAACTCTTGATATCCGATTTCATTCTTTTCTCTTTTCTTTTTGTTGAACTTTTCCATATTTC
CAGATGCCACGGCCACCACCAAGCACCGAACAAGGAATCACAACGGAATCGGAGCTTGCGAAGAAAGCTC
AAATCACTCCGAACGACGTTTTAGCACTTCCGGGAATCACTCAAGGTATCTTGCTCCCTTTGGATTTCAG
TTTAAAACATAAATTTAGGATTCTTATGCTCCCCATCTGCGAACATCTATAACATCGAGTTCACCAAGTT
CCAAATCCGTGATCTGGACACTGAGCAAGTGCTTTTCGAGATCGCCAAACCGGAGAACGATCAGGAGAAT
GATGAGTCGCCACAGGAGTCGGCAAGATACGTGCGTTATAGATTTGCTCCAAACTTTTTGAAACTCAAAA
CGGTCGGAGCAACTGTGGAATTCAAAGTAGGAGACATCCCAATCCATCATTTCCGAATGATCGAACGTCA
CTTCTTCAAAGATCGCCTTCTGAAGTGTTTTGACTTTGAATTCGGATTCTGTATTCCGAATTCACGAAAC
AACTGTGAACATATCTATGAGTTCCCTCAACTCTCTCAACAACTCAGTGAGTCATTATTCTAAAAAGTAC
AATTCAAAAGACTAATCTCTTTTTCAGTGGACGACATGATCAACAATCCAAACGAGACTCGTTCTGACAG
CTTCTATTTCGTCGATAACAAACTCGTCATGCACAACAAAGCCGACTACTCATATGATGCATAAATATTT
AATACAAAAATGTTCTGGATAATTATTCTGTCGAATAGAAAAAAAACTCCAAATGTGATTAAATTCCAAT
AATTCCTGTCTAGTTTGTTCCTTCCCCTTCCCCTTCTCATGTTCAATGCATTCCTAAGCTTTTCAGTTCC
CCCCTTGTTTCTATATTTTTTCGCTGTCCTGTCACACTCGCTAAAAACACTAATCACACGGAAATCTGTT
TTCAATAAAAACTCCAACTTTAACTCATTTTCAATTTCAACTGAAAGATTTTTTCATTAGAGAATGTCTA
GAACTAGGCCCGGGCTACGTAATACGACTCACTTAAGGCCTTGACTAGAGGGTACCAGAGCTCACCTAGG
CAGGAACAGCTATGACCATGATTACGCCAAGCTATCAACTTTGTATAGAAAAGTTGGCACCTTTGGTCTT
TTATTGTCAACTTCCATTGGTTCTTCCATTGTTTCTGTTAAATTAATGAATTTTTCATAAAATAAAGACA
TTATACAATATAAAAATGAAGAATTTATTGAAAATAAACTGCCAGAGAGAAAAAGTATGCAACACTCCCG
CCGAGAGTGTTTGAAATGGTGTACGGTACATTTTCGTGCTAGGAGTTAGATGTGCAGGCAGCAACGAGAG
GGGGAGAGATTTTTTTGGGCCTTGTGAAATTAACGTGAGTTTTCTGGTCATCTGACTAATCATGTTGGTT
TTTTGTTGGTTTATTTTGTTTTTATCTTTGTTTTTATCCAGATTAGGAAATTTAAATTTTATGAATTTAT
AATGAGGTCAAACATTCAGTCCCAGCGTTTTTCCTGTTCTCACTGTTTAGTCGAATTTTTATTTTAGGCT
TTCAACAAATGTTCTAACTGTCTTATTTGTGACCTCACTTTTTATATTTTTTTAATTTTTAAAAATATTA
GAAGTTTCTAGGATAATTTTTTCGACTTTTATTCTCTCTACCGTCCGCACTCTTCTTACTTTTAAATTAA
ATTGTTTTTTTTTCAGTTGGGAAACACTTTGCTCACAAGTTTGTACAAAAAAGCAGGCTCAATGGTGTCA
AAGGGCGAAGAGCTGTTTACTGGAGTCGTCCCAATTCTGGTGGAGCTGGATGGAGATGTCAACGGGCATA
AGTTTTCAGTGCGAGGAGAGGGAGAAGGAGACGCTACCAACGGCAAGCTGACACTGAAATTCATCAGCAC
CACAGGGAAGCTGCCCGTGCCTTGGGTAAGTTTAAACATATATATACTAACTAACCCTGATTATTTAAAT
TTTCAGCCAACCCTGGTCACTACCCTGAGTTGGGGCGTCCAGTCATTTGCCCGATACCCAGACCACATGA
AGCAGCATGATTTCTTTAAATCCGCTATGCCCGAGGGCTACGTGCAGGAACGGACAATTTTCTTTAAGGA
CGATGGAACATACAAAACTAGTAAGTTTAAACAGTTCGGTACTAACTAACCATACATATTTAAATTTTCA
GGAGCAGAGGTGAAGTTCGAAGGAGACACTCTGGTCAACAGGATCGAGCTGAAGGGCATTGACTTTAAAG
AAGATGGAAATATCCTGGGCCACAAACTGGAGTACAACGCCATCCATGGCAACGTGTACATTACAGCTGA
TAAGCAGAAAAACGGGATTAAGGCAAATTTCGGACTGAACTGCAATGTGGAAGACGGGAGTGTCCAGCTG
GCCGATCACTACCAGCAGAACACTCCTATCGGCGACGGGCCCGTGCTGCTGCCTGATAATCATTATCTGA
GCACCCAGTCCGTCCTGTCTAAGGACCCCAATGAGAAAAGAGATCACATGGTGCTGCTGGAGTTTGTGAC
CGCTGCTGGCATTACCCTGGGGATGGACGAGCTGTACAAGGGACCAGGCGAGAATTTGTATTTTCAGGGT
CGTCTTGTCAAGTTCCTTGTTGGAGGACCAGGCATGGTGTCTAAAGGCGAGGAACTGTTCACTGGGGTGG
TGCCCATCCTGGTGGAGCTGGACGGCGATGTGAATGGGCACAAGTTTAGCGTGCGCGGAGAGGGAGAAGG
GGACGCTACCAACGGAAAGCTGACACTGAAACTGATTTCCACCACAGGCAAGCTGCCCGTGCCTTGGCCA
ACACTGGTGACTACCCTGGGATACGGCCTCCAGAGCTTCGCCCGGTATCCAGACCACATGAAGCAGCATG
ATTTCTTTAAATCAGCTATGCCCGAGGGCTACGTGCAGGAACGGACAATCTTCTTTAAGGACGATGGGAC
ATATAAAACTAGAGCCGAGGTGAAGTTTGAAGGGGACACTCTGGTGAACAGGATCGAGCTGAAGGGAATT
GACTTCAAAGAAGATGGAAATATCCTGGGCCACAAGCTGGAGTACAACTTCAACAGCCATAACGTGTATA
TCACCGCCGATAAGCAGAAAAACGGCATCAAGGCTAATTTCAAAATTAGGCACAATGTGGAAGACGGCGG
GGTGCAGCTGGCTGATCATTACCAGCAGAACACACCTATCGGGGACGGACCCGTGCTGCTGCCTGATAAT
CACTACCTGAGCTATCAGTCCGTGCTGTCTAAGGACCCAAACGAGAAACGGGATCATATGGTGCTGAAAG
AATTTGTGACTGCCGCTGGGATTACCCTGGGAATGGATGAGCTGTATAAGCACCCAGCTTTCTTGTACAA
AGTGGGAATGAAGCTCTCCCCAGCTACCAAGTCTTTCATCGGTAAGACAGTCGATATTTCCACATTTGCA
ATCCAATGGGGATTCGTGCCGTTTGTGGTCTACCTTGGATTTAAGAAAGGCGCTGAGCCAATGCCAAATG
GACAGGTAAAAACTAGAAAAAGAAACATTTAGTTTTAAAATCACGTCTCCGAGAGAGCGTAATAAATAAA
AAATGCGTCCCATAATACACAAGATTCAAACATTTATATAGATACCGCATTTTCTTTACAAGTTTCTCGT
TGTGTAAATAGAACAATTGCATGCGAGACGCTGCCAATTATTTTTTAATTTATTTGTCAAAAGTTTAAGT
TTTACCAAAAACACCTATGCTTTCAATTCAAAGATTTAAGAATTCATATTTCAGATCCTCCCTCTTTCCG
CCATGAGTCTTCTCTGGGGATAGTTTATCTACGAAAGCAGCCGGGTGGCCGTTGGATCGTTCTGAATCTC
ATAGTTTTGTTAGCCTCCACTCATTGTTTTCTTCTTTTATTAATAAACAGTTAAAGTTTCCTTGCCAACT
TTATTATACATAGTTGATAATTCACTGGCCGTCGTTTTACACTCGAGACGTACGGTGCGCGCGATGCATT
CGAAGATCTGCCCACTAGTGAGTCGTATTATAAGTGCAAGTAAGATCAGTGTTTGTTTCGATATCAGTCT
GTTTCGTAACGGTCTTCTGTATAACTACAAAAAAGAATAAAAAACCGTATCACAACTGAGAAAAAAGACA
AAACTTATTGAACAGTGTTCCTTTCAAAAAATTATTTTGTAAAAAATCGAGTTTTTCTCCAAAATAACGC
ACGCAATCAAAAACAAGAAAACTAACGTGTTCTCCTGGGCGTGGAACTCCTTATCAAGATTACCATTATT
GTCTGTCAGAATTGATATTTCAATTATTTCATATCTAGACAAACCCGGGTGTCTTGCATTTATTAGTACT
GTGAGTTTACATACAAACGAGGCTTACTCAGATAACATAGAGTCACCTCTAATTAGCAAAAACCCATTTC
TAATTAGCTATTTCGACCAGTTCTAAAGTCACCGTAATTAGAAATGGTTTTTGTAGCTTTTCTAATTAGA
AATGACCCCGAGATAAGTGAAATATGGCATTTTCTGGGTTTTCTAGTAAGAAATGATCCCGCACGTAGTG
ATTCCGCGTTACAAGCCAAATTCAAATTAAAAAAGTATATTACACAATTCAAGTTACATTATTTTCAGGA
AACAATGGCGAAGAGCAAAGCAGAGATTCAAAAGGAGGAAAGAGACAACAGATATGAACGAAGACTTCTT
GAAAAGAGAAAGAGACATGAGGTGAGTAACCATGATAATAAATAATCAAGTAAGGGCTATAGATTTATAA
ATTCTGGAGTTAACAGTTTCGAAAAAAAGTAGTTTTCATATGTGCGAAGGAATATCAAAAATAGGGGAAT
AGCCTAAACGAGTGAGAAAATTAAATGTTTGTTATTTTTTCAAAAATGTCTGCAGGGCCGTTATCCTTTC
AAATGCACTCTATCAAACATAGATCATATCCATCATATCTTATCCAGAATTTATATCATATCCAAGATTG
AGAGCGTTTCAAGGAAAATCTCAAACAACCATACAATTTTGTAGATCGACAACAAGGCCTCCACTTCTTC
ATCGATGGCCTCTGCAGCACCTGCACCACCAAGTTTGTATTTTTCATATTAATATAAAGTGAGCCACGCA
TAGTCGTTTTTAGGATTTTTGCCAGATCGATGTCGCGCAAACAGACTGTTTTTTTTTCTTTGAAAGCCGT
GCGTGACATGGGCCACGGATTGTAACGCCGCGCTGGATGGATAAAAATTTATTCAGTTTTTTAGCCTTTA
CAAAATATGGTTCGACTACTTTCTTTATTTTTACATTTTTATAGGTGCTCATTGAGCTGAGATATTTTGG
GTATAATCGGAAAATCGCTGATTTTGGTCATTTTTCTGCACTAAAGATTACACAAAAAGTTCAGTATTTA
GATTCATTGTTGAAAATTGGGGATGATCTACAGATACATATCGCCGTGTTCAAAAACA
