>Addgene plasmid #68046 | pEft-3::Cerulean-Venus::Tomm-7 | addgene partial sequence | sequence record 122816 | pSA-F 5'-ccttccccttctcatgttca-3'
TATTTTTTCGCTGTCCTGTCACACTCGCTAAAAACACTAATCACACGGAAATCTGTTTTCAATAAAAACT
CCAACTTTAACTCATTTTCAATTTCAACTGAAAGATTTTTTCATTAGAGAATGTCTAGAACTAGGCCCGG
GCTACGTAATACGACTCACTTAAGGCCTTGACTAGAGGGTACCAGAGCTCACCTAGGCAGGAACAGCTAT
GACCATGATTACGCCAAGCTATCAACTTTGTATAGAAAAGTTGGCACCTTTGGTCTTTTATTGTCAACTT
CCATTGGTTCTTCCATTGTTTCTGTTAAATTAATGAATTTTTCATAAAATAAAGACATTATACAATATAA
AAATGAAGAATTTATTGAAAATAAACTGCCAGAGAGAAAAAGTATGCAACACTCCCGCCGAGAGTGTTTG
AAATGGTGTACGGTACATTTTCGTGCTAGGAGTTAGATGTGCAGGCAGCAACGAGAGGGGGAGAGATTTT
TTTGGGCCTTGTGAAATTAACGTGAGTTTTCTGGTCATCTGACTAATCATGTTGGTTTTTTGTTGGTTTA
TTTTGTTTTTATCTTTGTTTTTATCCAGATTAGGAAATTTAAATTTTATGAATTTATAATGAGGTCAAAC
ATTCAGTCCCAGCGTTTTTCCTGTTCTCACTGTTTAGTCGAATTTTTATTTTAGGCTTTCAACAAATGTT
CTAACTGTCTTATTTGTGACCTCACTTTTTATATTTTTTTAATTT
