>Addgene plasmid #68046 | pEft-3::Cerulean-Venus::Tomm-7 | addgene partial sequence | sequence record 122919 | M13-F20 5'-TGTAAAACGACGGCCAGT-3'
TGGAGGCTAACAAAACTATGAGATTCAGAACGATCCAACGGCCACCCGGCTGCTTTCGTAGATAAACTAT
CCCCAGAGAAGACTCATGGCGGAAAGAGGGAGGATCTGAAATATGAATTCTTAAATCTTTGAATTGAAAG
CATAGGTGTTTTTGGTAAAACTTAAACTTTTGACAAATAAATTAAAAAATAATTGGCAGCGTCTCGCATG
CAATTGTTCTATTTACACAACGAGAAACTTGTAAAGAAAATGCGGTATCTATATAAATGTTTGAATCTTG
TGTATTATGGGACGCATTTTTTATTTATTACGCTCTCTCGGAGACGTGATTTTAAAACTAAATGTTTCTT
TTTCTAGTTTTTACCTGTCCATTTGGCATTGGCTCAGCGCCTTTCTTAAATCCAAGGTAGACCACAAACG
GCACGAATCCCCATTGGATTGCAAATGTGGAAATATCGACTGTCTTACCGATGAAAGACTTGGTAGCTGG
GGAGAGCTTCATTCCCACTTTGTACAAGAAAGCTGGGTGCTTATACAGCTCATCCATTCCCAGGGTAATC
CCAGCGGCAGTCACAAATTCTTTCAGCACCATATGATCCCGTTTCTCGTTTGGGTCCTTAGACAGCACGG
ACTGATAGCTCAGGTAGTGATTATCAGGCAGCAGCACGGGTCCGTCCCCGATAGGTGTGTTCTGCTGGTA
ATGATCAGCCAGCTGCACCCCGCCGTCTTCCACATTGTGCCTAATT
